Addgene plasmid #131119: pcDNA4/TO-ORF66 C295A-2xStrep
Purpose: Expresses KSHV ORF66 a.a. 1-429 (full length) C295A mutant with a C-terminal 2xStrep tag in mammalian cells
Depositing lab: Britt Glaunsinger. Depositing organization: University of California, Berkeley. Publication: Conserved CxnC motifs in Kaposi's sarcoma-associated herpesvirus ORF66 are required for viral late gene expression and are essential for its interaction with ORF34. Didychuk AL, Castaneda AF, Kushnir LO, Huang CJ, Glaunsinger BA. J Virol. 2019 Oct 2. pii: JVI.01299-19. doi: 10.1128/JVI.01299-19. PubMed 31578296.
Backbone
  Vector backbone: pcDNA4/TO
  Backbone manufacturer: Thermo Fisher Scientific
  Backbone size w/o insert (bp): 5117
  Total vector size (bp): 6404
  Vector type: Mammalian Expression
Growth in bacteria
  Bacterial resistance: Ampicillin, 100 μg/mL
  Growth temperature: 37°C
  Growth strain: DH5alpha
  Copy number: High Copy
Gene/Insert
  Gene/Insert name: ORF66
  Species: Kaposi's Sarcoma Associated Herpesvirus (HHV-8)
  Insert size (bp): 1287
  Mutation: ORF66 a.a. 1-429 (full-length); cysteine 295 mutated to alanine
  Entrez Gene: ORF66 (a.k.a. HHV8GK18_gp75)
  Promoter: CMV
  Tag / fusion protein: 2xStrep (C terminal on backbone)
  Cloning method: Unknown
  Sequencing primers: 5′ CGCAAATGGGCGGTAGGCGTG; 3′ TAGAAGGCACAGTCGAGG
Terms and licenses: Academic/Nonprofit Terms; Industry Terms: Not Available to Industry
How to cite: pcDNA4/TO-ORF66 C295A-2xStrep was a gift from Britt Glaunsinger (Addgene plasmid # 131119 ; http://n2t.net/addgene:131119 ; RRID:Addgene_131119)
