[The description below was written by a language model from this plasmid's Addgene catalogue record and pLannotate feature annotations shown in this document.]
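Description:
pcDNA4/TO-ORF66 C295A-2xStrep is a mammalian expression plasmid of about 6.4 kb, built on the commercial pcDNA4/TO backbone. It is propagated in E. coli through a high-copy ColE1/pUC-type origin with ampicillin selection from the β-lactamase gene. An f1 phage origin is also present. For selection in mammalian cells the backbone carries a Sh ble (bleomycin/Zeocin resistance) gene. This gene sits behind tandem SV40 early and bacterial EM7 promoters and is followed by an SV40 polyadenylation signal, so the marker can work in both mammalian and bacterial hosts.

The payload is the full-length ORF66 open reading frame of Kaposi's sarcoma-associated herpesvirus (HHV-8), encoding amino acids 1–429 with cysteine 295 changed to alanine. A C-terminal 2xStrep tag is supplied by the backbone. The tag is not annotated separately in the feature table, but would lie between the end of the ORF66 coding sequence and the bovine growth hormone polyadenylation signal. Transcription is driven by the CMV immediate-early enhancer and promoter. Immediately downstream are two short segments that the annotation software matched to tet-operator-containing promoters. These correspond to the tet operator sites of the "TO" backbone, which give constitutive expression in ordinary cells and tetracycline- or doxycycline-inducible expression in cells that produce the Tet repressor.

The associated study concerns conserved CxnC motifs in ORF66 that are needed for viral late gene expression and for binding to ORF34. This point mutant is therefore suited to testing the contribution of Cys295, with the Strep tag allowing affinity pull-down and detection of the protein in transfected cells.
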