Features (pLannotate 1.2.2; 22 found; start..end, strand, type, name):
     28..80      -  misc_feature   bom (fragment): basis of mobility region from pBR322
    235..614     +  enhancer       CMV enhancer: human cytomegalovirus immediate early enhancer
    615..818     +  promoter       CMV promoter: human cytomegalovirus (CMV) immediate early promoter
    820..839     +  promoter       PLtetO-1 promoter (fragment): modified phage lambda PL promoter with tet operator sites (Lutz and Bujard, 1997)
    841..860     +  promoter       PLtetO-1 promoter (fragment): modified phage lambda PL promoter with tet operator sites (Lutz and Bujard, 1997)
    868..901     +  promoter       TRE3GV promoter (fragment): 3rd-generation Tet-responsive promoter that can be activated by binding of Tet-On® 3G, optimized for retroviral and lentiviral vectors
   1001..2287    +  CDS            ORF66: UL49_HHV8P - Protein inferred from homology: Swiss-Prot protein existence level 3. From Human herpesvirus 8 type P (isolate GK18) (HHV-8) (Kaposi's sarcoma-associated herpesvirus).
   2421..2645    +  polyA_signal   bGH poly(A) signal: bovine growth hormone polyadenylation signal
   2649..2670    +  promoter       SV40 promoter (fragment): SV40 enhancer and early promoter
   2691..3119    +  rep_origin     f1 ori (sequence partly withheld): f1 bacteriophage origin of replication; arrow indicates direction of (+) strand synthesis
   3133..3462    +  promoter       SV40 promoter: SV40 enhancer and early promoter
   3510..3557    +  promoter       EM7 promoter: synthetic bacterial promoter&nbsp
   3576..3950    +  CDS            BleoR: antibiotic-binding protein; Sh ble from Streptoalloteichus hindustanus; confers resistance to bleomycin, phleomycin, and Zeocin™
   3960..4085    +  CDS            ble (fragment): BLE_KLEPN - Experimental evidence at protein level: Swiss-Prot protein existence level 1. Binding protein with a strong affinity to the bleomycin family of antibiotics. Binds to CL990; an antimitotic-antibiotic compound. From Klebsiella pneumoniae.
   4080..4201    +  polyA_signal   SV40 poly(A) signal: SV40 polyadenylation signal
   4274..4290    -  protein_bind   lac operator: The lac repressor binds to the lac operator to inhibit transcription in E. coli. This inhibition can be relieved by adding lactose or isopropyl-β-D-thiogalactopyranoside (IPTG). lac repressor encoded by lacI
   4298..4328    -  promoter       lac promoter: promoter for the E. coli lac operon
   4343..4364    -  protein_bind   CAP binding site: CAP binding activates transcription in the presence of cAMP. E. coli catabolite activator protein
   4377..4469    -  CDS            lacI (fragment): lac repressor; lacI; The lac repressor binds to the lac operator to inhibit transcription in E. coli. This inhibition can be relieved by adding lactose or isopropyl-β-D-thiogalactopyranoside (IPTG).
   4652..5240    -  rep_origin     ori: high-copy-number ColE1/pMB1/pBR322/pUC origin of replication
   5411..6271    -  CDS            AmpR: β-lactamase; bla; confers resistance to ampicillin, carbenicillin, and related antibiotics
   6272..6376    -  promoter       AmpR promoter: bla
>Addgene plasmid #131119 | pcDNA4/TO-ORF66 C295A-2xStrep | addgene full sequence | sequence record 257521 | Addgene NGS Result
GACGGATCGGGAGATCTCCCGATCCCCTATGGTGCACTCTCAGTACAATCTGCTCTGATGCCGCATAGTT
AAGCCAGTATCTGCTCCCTGCTTGTGTGTTGGAGGTCGCTGAGTAGTGCGCGAGCAAAATTTAAGCTACA
ACAAGGCAAGGCTTGACCGACAATTGCATGAAGAATCTGCTTAGGGTTAGGCGTTTTGCGCTGCTTCGCG
ATGTACGGGCCAGATATACGCGTTGACATTGATTATTGACTAGTTATTAATAGTAATCAATTACGGGGTC
ATTAGTTCATAGCCCATATATGGAGTTCCGCGTTACATAACTTACGGTAAATGGCCCGCCTGGCTGACCG
CCCAACGACCCCCGCCCATTGACGTCAATAATGACGTATGTTCCCATAGTAACGCCAATAGGGACTTTCC
ATTGACGTCAATGGGTGGAGTATTTACGGTAAACTGCCCACTTGGCAGTACATCAAGTGTATCATATGCC
AAGTACGCCCCCTATTGACGTCAATGACGGTAAATGGCCCGCCTGGCATTATGCCCAGTACATGACCTTA
TGGGACTTTCCTACTTGGCAGTACATCTACGTATTAGTCATCGCTATTACCATGGTGATGCGGTTTTGGC
AGTACATCAATGGGCGTGGATAGCGGTTTGACTCACGGGGATTTCCAAGTCTCCACCCCATTGACGTCAA
TGGGAGTTTGTTTTGGCACCAAAATCAACGGGACTTTCCAAAATGTCGTAACAACTCCGCCCCATTGACG
CAAATGGGCGGTAGGCGTGTACGGTGGGAGGTCTATATAAGCAGAGCTCTCCCTATCAGTGATAGAGATC
TCCCTATCAGTGATAGAGATCGTCGACGAGCTCGTTTAGTGAACCGTCAGATCGCCTGGAGACGCCATCC
ACGCTGTTTTGACCTCCATAGAAGACACCGGGACCGATCCAGCCTCCGGACTCTAGCGTTTAAACTTAAG
CTTGGTACCGAGCTCGGATCATGGCCCTGGATCAGCGCTGGGATCGCTTTCTTGTGTCTTGGTTTGGTTT
GGATGAGGCCCAGCTGACGGCCCACCGCGTGTTCGAGGGCGAGAATGGCGTGCCAGTGGAGGAATATGTG
GCTTTTGTCATATTCGGGGAGCGGGGTTTCCAGGGAAACATGCCCTCCTGGGCCAGGCACCTGTTGGACC
GCCCGTCGCTGGCGCAGGCGATCGCCGTGTTGCGCGCTGGCTCAGACACCGTCGCCAAACAGGCGCAGAT
TTGTGCGGCGCAGCAGCTGCTTGGCGCCCACGTATGGGTTGTGGTGACGCTGTCCCGTGCCCAGGCCGCC
GACCATGCTAGGGCGATACCGCGCCACGTATGGGCAAAATACCTGTCGCTTCCATTTTCCAAGGCCTGTG
CCCAACTCTGCAAGCTGTTGGCGCTTTGCTCTCGCTTTCCGTTAGTGACCTGCTGTTCGAAGCCCCCACC
GTCGCTACCCTGGCTAAGGAAGAAGTGGCATGGGCCGTTGCCGCGTCGTCCCCTCCTGGAGGTGCCCTCG
CCCACCCGTCGCGGTGTGGCTGCGACCGGAGACGGTAACGGGCTCGGGATAGGGGCGGCAGATACCGGCC
TCCGGGAGGCCTTGGAGCGCGTCGCCCCTACGGTTCCCTGCGGTAACCCGTTCGACGCCATGCTTGGGTC
ACTGTGTTTTTTGAGCCTTATTAAGTCCCGCCACGTAGTGCTGCCCGCCTGCGAGCAGGAGGGACCTGGT
CTCGTGCGGAACCTTGGCAGGAGGCTTCTGGCATACAATGTTCTCTCCCCCTGCGTGTCCATACCCGTCA
TCTGTTCGCGCGTGGCCCGCGCGGCCCTTGCCAAGCGGGCGCGTTGCGCTCGGGCGGTTGTGGCCATGGA
GTGTGGACACTGTCTTAACTTTGGCAGGGGCAAGTTTCATACTGTCAATTTTCCTCCCACCAACGTGTTT
TTCAGCAGGGACAGGAAAGAGAAGCAGTTCACCATCTGTGCGACCACGGGGAGGATCTACTGTTCTTACT
GTGGCAGCGAACATATGAGGGTGTATCCCCTGTGCGATATTACCGGACGCGGGACCCTAGCACGCGTCGT
AATCAGGGCTGTCCTAGCTAACAACGCGGCCCTTGCCATTCGAGACCTAGATCAAACTGTCAGTTTTGTA
GTGCCTTGCCTTGGGACGCCCGACTGCGAGGCTGCCCTATTAAAGCACCGTGACGTGCGCGGACTGCTTC
AGCTCACCTCACAGCTGCTGGAGTTCTGTTGCGGGAAGTGTTCCTCCCTCGAGGGAGGCGGTGGATGGAG
CCACCCCCAGTTCGAGAAGGGCGGCGGCAGCGGCGGCGGCAGCGGCGGCGGCAGCTGGAGCCACCCCCAG
TTCGAGAAGGGGCCCGTTTAAACCCGCTGATCAGCCTCGACTGTGCCTTCTAGTTGCCAGCCATCTGTTG
TTTGCCCCTCCCCCGTGCCTTCCTTGACCCTGGAAGGTGCCACTCCCACTGTCCTTTCCTAATAAAATGA
GGAAATTGCATCGCATTGTCTGAGTAGGTGTCATTCTATTCTGGGGGGTGGGGTGGGGCAGGACAGCAAG
GGGGAGGATTGGGAAGACAATAGCAGGCATGCTGGGGATGCGGTGGGCTCTATGGCTTCTGAGGCGGAAA
GAACCAGCTGGGGCTCTAGGGGGTATCCCC
[124 nt withheld, positions 2691-2814]
C
[91 nt withheld, positions 2816-2906]
A
[49 nt withheld, positions 2908-2956]
CCTTTGACGTTGGAGTCCACGTTCTTT
[37 nt withheld, positions 2984-3020]
ACCCTATCTCGGTCTATTCTTTTGATTTATAAGGGATTTTGCCGATTTCGGCCTATTGGTTAAAAAATGA
GCTGATTTAACAAAAATTTAACGCGAATTAATTCTGTGGAATGTGTGTCAGTTAGGGTGTGGAAAGTCCC
CAGGCTCCCCAGCAGGCAGAAGTATGCAAAGCATGCATCTCAATTAGTCAGCAACCAGGTGTGGAAAGTC
CCCAGGCTCCCCAGCAGGCAGAAGTATGCAAAGCATGCATCTCAATTAGTCAGCAACCATAGTCCCGCCC
CTAACTCCGCCCATCCCGCCCCTAACTCCGCCCAGTTCCGCCCATTCTCCGCCCCATGGCTGACTAATTT
TTTTTATTTATGCAGAGGTCGAGGCCGCCTCTGCCTCTGAGCTATTCCAGAAGTAGTGAGGAGGCTTTTT
TGGAGGCCTAGGCTTTTGCAAAAAGCTCCCGGGAGCTTGTATATCCATTTTCGGATCTGATCAGCACGTG
TTGACAATTAATCATCGGCATAGTATATCGGCATAGTATAATACGACAAGGTGAGGAACTAAACCATGGC
CAAGTTGACCAGTGCCGTTCCGGTGCTCACCGCGCGCGACGTCGCCGGAGCGGTCGAGTTCTGGACCGAC
CGGCTCGGGTTCTCCCGGGACTTCGTGGAGGACGACTTCGCCGGTGTGGTCCGGGACGACGTGACCCTGT
TCATCAGCGCGGTCCAGGACCAGGTGGTGCCGGACAACACCCTGGCCTGGGTGTGGGTGCGCGGCCTGGA
CGAGCTGTACGCCGAGTGGTCGGAGGTCGTGTCCACGAACTTCCGGGACGCCTCCGGGCCGGCCATGACC
GAGATCGGCGAGCAGCCGTGGGGGCGGGAGTTCGCCCTGCGCGACCCGGCCGGCAACTGCGTGCACTTCG
TGGCCGAGGAGCAGGACTGACACGTGCTACGAGATTTCGATTCCACCGCCGCCTTCTATGAAAGGTTGGG
CTTCGGAATCGTTTTCCGGGACGCCGGCTGGATGATCCTCCAGCGCGGGGATCTCATGCTGGAGTTCTTC
GCCCACCCCAACTTGTTTATTGCAGCTTATAATGGTTACAAATAAAGCAATAGCATCACAAATTTCACAA
ATAAAGCATTTTTTTCACTGCATTCTAGTTGTGGTTTGTCCAAACTCATCAATGTATCTTATCATGTCTG
TATACCGTCGACCTCTAGCTAGAGCTTGGCGTAATCATGGTCATAGCTGTTTCCTGTGTGAAATTGTTAT
CCGCTCACAATTCCACACAACATACGAGCCGGAAGCATAAAGTGTAAAGCCTGGGGTGCCTAATGAGTGA
GCTAACTCACATTAATTGCGTTGCGCTCACTGCCCGCTTTCCAGTCGGGAAACCTGTCGTGCCAGCTGCA
TTAATGAATCGGCCAACGCGCGGGGAGAGGCGGTTTGCGTATTGGGCGCTCTTCCGCTTCCTCGCTCACT
GACTCGCTGCGCTCGGTCGTTCGGCTGCGGCGAGCGGTATCAGCTCACTCAAAGGCGGTAATACGGTTAT
CCACAGAATCAGGGGATAACGCAGGAAAGAACATGTGAGCAAAAGGCCAGCAAAAGGCCAGGAACCGTAA
AAAGGCCGCGTTGCTGGCGTTTTTCCATAGGCTCCGCCCCCCTGACGAGCATCACAAAAATCGACGCTCA
AGTCAGAGGTGGCGAAACCCGACAGGACTATAAAGATACCAGGCGTTTCCCCCTGGAAGCTCCCTCGTGC
GCTCTCCTGTTCCGACCCTGCCGCTTACCGGATACCTGTCCGCCTTTCTCCCTTCGGGAAGCGTGGCGCT
TTCTCATAGCTCACGCTGTAGGTATCTCAGTTCGGTGTAGGTCGTTCGCTCCAAGCTGGGCTGTGTGCAC
GAACCCCCCGTTCAGCCCGACCGCTGCGCCTTATCCGGTAACTATCGTCTTGAGTCCAACCCGGTAAGAC
ACGACTTATCGCCACTGGCAGCAGCCACTGGTAACAGGATTAGCAGAGCGAGGTATGTAGGCGGTGCTAC
AGAGTTCTTGAAGTGGTGGCCTAACTACGGCTACACTAGAAGAACAGTATTTGGTATCTGCGCTCTGCTG
AAGCCAGTTACCTTCGGAAAAAGAGTTGGTAGCTCTTGATCCGGCAAACAAACCACCGCTGGTAGCGGTG
GTTTTTTTGTTTGCAAGCAGCAGATTACGCGCAGAAAAAAAGGATCTCAAGAAGATCCTTTGATCTTTTC
TACGGGGTCTGACGCTCAGTGGAACGAAAACTCACGTTAAGGGATTTTGGTCATGAGATTATCAAAAAGG
ATCTTCACCTAGATCCTTTTAAATTAAAAATGAAGTTTTAAATCAATCTAAAGTATATATGAGTAAACTT
GGTCTGACAGTTACCAATGCTTAATCAGTGAGGCACCTATCTCAGCGATCTGTCTATTTCGTTCATCCAT
AGTTGCCTGACTCCCCGTCGTGTAGATAACTACGATACGGGAGGGCTTACCATCTGGCCCCAGTGCTGCA
ATGATACCGCGAGACCCACGCTCACCGGCTCCAGATTTATCAGCAATAAACCAGCCAGCCGGAAGGGCCG
AGCGCAGAAGTGGTCCTGCAACTTTATCCGCCTCCATCCAGTCTATTAATTGTTGCCGGGAAGCTAGAGT
AAGTAGTTCGCCAGTTAATAGTTTGCGCAACGTTGTTGCCATTGCTACAGGCATCGTGGTGTCACGCTCG
TCGTTTGGTATGGCTTCATTCAGCTCCGGTTCCCAACGATCAAGGCGAGTTACATGATCCCCCATGTTGT
GCAAAAAAGCGGTTAGCTCCTTCGGTCCTCCGATCGTTGTCAGAAGTAAGTTGGCCGCAGTGTTATCACT
CATGGTTATGGCAGCACTGCATAATTCTCTTACTGTCATGCCATCCGTAAGATGCTTTTCTGTGACTGGT
GAGTACTCAACCAAGTCATTCTGAGAATAGTGTATGCGGCGACCGAGTTGCTCTTGCCCGGCGTCAATAC
GGGATAATACCGCGCCACATAGCAGAACTTTAAAAGTGCTCATCATTGGAAAACGTTCTTCGGGGCGAAA
ACTCTCAAGGATCTTACCGCTGTTGAGATCCAGTTCGATGTAACCCACTCGTGCACCCAACTGATCTTCA
GCATCTTTTACTTTCACCAGCGTTTCTGGGTGAGCAAAAACAGGAAGGCAAAATGCCGCAAAAAAGGGAA
TAAGGGCGACACGGAAATGTTGAATACTCATACTCTTCCTTTTTCAATATTATTGAAGCATTTATCAGGG
TTATTGTCTCATGAGCGGATACATATTTGAATGTATTTAGAAAAATAAACAAATAGGGGTTCCGCGCACA
TTTCCCCGAAAAGTGCCACCTGACGTC
